>Addgene plasmid #84685 | pRAM18dSFA[MCS] | depositor full sequence | sequence record 162271 | pRAM18dSFA[MCS] sequence 10829 bps
GGGCGAATTCGAGCTCGGTACCTAAGGACATAGTCGCTAGCAAGCGGCCGCATTTAAATCCGCGGCCTAG
GTCCCGGGTACCCTCAGCATACATCTTTTTAAGTCGGGCATTCTCCGATTCTAATGCCTTTAGCTTGGTA
ATCATCGGTAAATCCATACCTCCATACCTTGATCTCTATATAGACATAATTTGGCTGTCACTATGCTTTG
ATATAGTCATTTTACAGAATCTCCTTTTTTGTTATTAGAAAATTCTACTCTTCTTGTCGATTTTGTTTTA
GGGAGGATTACCTTCTCTTATGTTTTTGATCCTGTGTTTTCACTTACTTTGACTATAATTTTTTAACTAA
TATCCATACTCCACTCTCTTAACCCCTGCACTAGAGCCAAGCCTCTGTATAACATGAGAGTAATTATTAC
GCACCCAATCCGCAATAAATCTTGCTGGCATTGTAAACTTTAGTGTAGAAGTATCATTGCACTCCTTCAC
TACTGCTTTTTCAAACCAAGCTGTATACATAGCTTCTCCTAACTCTTCAATTAATCCTTGTCTGATATGA
TGCCATGCTGTATTTGCTTCGATCGTATCTAATCCCCCACTTTTCGCTAAAATACCTGCATGTGTACCAT
CAGACACAACATCAGATGTTATAATTTTAGGATATAGCATTACCTTTTCTTCATCTCTCCGCTTTCTTTC
ATTGCTTGTATCCTCCACCTCTTCTACCTTCTGCACATAATAACCGTTCATTCCATATACTGTTTCTAGC
TGCTCACTTAAGATCTCTATTTGTCGCTCACTTAAAGCTAGGTTACTTGGAATTAATACAGTTATAAAGC
TGTTGTTGGCACTTATCTTAAACTCTACTTGAGTTAGTATTGAATACGCTATGGAAGTGCTAAATCTTCC
TGCTATCTTCTTCTTTACCTGCATTTCTTTACTGGTATCAAATGAATTCTCTATTTGGCTTAAATATTGC
TCATGTTCTAACATGTTCTGCTCTTCAGCACCTATATTACAACTGAATCTAAATGTTGTATGATTAACAA
GTGGTCCTTGATGTTTTTCGCTCGCAAGCACTTTCTTCATATAGCTTAAGAAGATAAACTTATTCTTAAA
TTTCTTTTCAGGATATTTGATATATAGCTTCAATAGTAACTGGTTTACAAAGTTAGTGCTAAATTCCCTG
TTTGCTTTGAAGTTAAGTATATCTACATCTTTTTCTGATAGTGGATAGAAATGCCTTAATTCTTTATTTT
CAGATATATCTTTGATGGTTCTTGCAACAATCTCGGGGTGTATATTAGCACAAGGTAGCTTAAGACTAGC
TGTTTCATGGTATTCTTCCTTAGAAACAAAACAACCAGCTTCAGAATCATTTAAAAAAGAAGAATTGTTA
TAAAATTCAGATGGAAACGAGCTTTGCTCGTTTCCCAAAAACTCTTTTTTGAAATTTTCTTCAGATTTAT
ATATGTTTGAAGAATCATTTATAGATAAATTCTTAAGATTTACATCTATATAATCTATATTTTTAATAAT
ACTATTCTTTGATACAAAGTCTTTACTATATAATTGACCAGAATCAGTGCAAGGAGGGTCATATTCTGTG
CATTTCCATTCTTTAGCGATTTCTAAGGCTTTATTGTTATTATACTCAATTACTATTTGTTGCTTTTGCT
CTTTCTGTTTTTTCTGATCATTGTTATTTATGAGAGATATATTCAGAAGAGATATTTGCCATAAAGATTT
ATCAGCCCTGCTATTATAATCATCATTGTTTCTGATAACTAACTTATCTCGCTTAATAAGATTATTATCT
TCTAAATCCTTTAATGCTCTAGAAATAGAATTTCTATGTAATTTAAGTTCTTTCTGTAATTCTTGATAAG
AAGTGACAATAGAGTGCAGATTATTAGTTATAGAGTGATCATGGTCATAAGCATGATCATAAAAATCTTT
GTAATCATTCTTATTGCTGTTACTGGCATCAATATAAGTCTCTGTAGTGATCCTGTTGTCTTTGTCCTTA
CTGTCCGTGTCTCTGTTACCTTTATCATTATTACTAGATAATGAAGATTTATAAATCTTTGTAAAAAGAT
AGAGTGTTATAGTCTTTGCTGTTGCAGAAATGCTGCAATTAGAATTTAATTGCTTTAAGAACTCATAAGG
TACTCTTATAAACATCTTAGTTTTTTCAAGATGTTGCCTTTTTCCTTCTATGGTTGGCACAAAGATATTA
TCTATAGAATCTAACTTATCTGACTTAGAGTGACGTGTTTTTGTATTATCGATATCACCTAGATCAAACC
TATCAGGTTCATATTTAAGATCATTAAAAACCTTATCAGGTATTGTTGTAGTAATAATATTACGTTTATT
CTGACCTTGATCGTTCTTATCTCTAGTAATAATGAAATGTCCTTTAGCTTCCAGGGATTTCTGAAGCACA
AATACTTCAGATTTAGAGCAAGATAGTCTTTCTGCCCAGCTTTTAGCAGGTAGAGATATAGATCTATTAT
GGCCCTTAGAGAAGTTAATACAAGAAAGCCCATCAGCTAAGATGTAGTACATTTTCTCAAGAGTAGATAA
CTCTTTGCTTGATAATATATGAGATAATACGCACCCAGTTATTGGGACGTATGATTGATTCTTTGTGGTA
TCATAGTACTGATGTATACCTACATTATCACTGGGCGTAGCAAGCGGGTAAAATGATTGCATTTTATGCT
CCTTTTATGGAGCTAAGTACCTGAAACCCTTGACCGCTACGTAGAAATAGTATATATTTATTATATGTAA
AAATCATTCTGCCCGTGTTTATTTTTGCATATCATATCAATCAAGGTGTTGAGTTTTAGCTATTTTGAGC
ACTTAGCACCTGTAGTTTATTGTTTCACTATCGTATCTATTTTATTTAATTTATACTTCTCGAGTTTATC
ATTTGCAGCATCTATAAACCACTTTCTGCGCGTGATAAAGTTTTCAGCACAAATTTTATCAATCTTTTCT
ATAATATGCTCTGGAATATCTAAAGATATCCTTTTTACGTTTATTTTCTTCAGCATAAAGCCATTGAGAT
AAATGAATTATAATCATAGTTAAACATATTTTGTACACATGTCAATAAAAATAATTATTTCACACATAAA
AAATAATTATTTTAAAATCAGAGCACATAACATGTATATGTTAACATATATGTATGTTTTTACAATCTAA
TATAAACATATTGACATATGTATGTTTATATATTTATATTATCGTATAAAAAATAAATAATGTTATTATG
ATTTTGTCTTTCTTGAATCAAAAAGGAGGTGTAGGTAAGACTACACTTTCAATTAATGTTGCAACATGTC
TATCACTAAAAAAGCAAAAAGTGCTTTTAATAGATGCGGATCCACAAAATAGTTCTCTAGATTGGGTTGC
AACTCGTAGAAAAGAAAATTTATTCACTGTAGTTGGGCTCACAAAACCAATAATACATAAAGAGGTATCA
AAATTGGTTAAGAATTATGATCATATAATTATTGATGGACCACCAAGGATATATGATGTTGCTAAGTCTG
CAATAGTTACTAGTGACCTGGTAGTAATGCCAGTGCAACCGTCACCTTATGATATATGGGCAGCTAATGA
AGTGGTTAGCCTTATAAAAGAAGTATCTCAACCATTAGAAGGAATAAAAAATATAAAGTCCGCCTTTTTA
ATTAATAGGAAAATATCCAATACTGCTATTGGTCGAGATGTGGAACAAGCGTTAGATCATTACGGTATGG
ATATTTTACAAACACATATTTGTCAGAGAGTGGCATATGCAGAAACAGCAGCTATTGGTTCCACAGTTAT
GGAAAAGCATAATAGAGACAATCTAGCCGTTAGAGAAATAACAGATTTAACAAATGAAATTTTAGAAAAA
TATAACTAATTGAAAAGGTCATGACAAGAAAAAGAATTGCGCTCCCCAAAAACCGGTACAAAAAAATACT
ACTCAATTTATTGATGCATGGGTGTCGGGTAATATAAAACATGAACAACAGGATCAAAAACATAAGAGAA
CGACTATCTTTTTACCAGAAGAATTGCATAAGAAATTAAAAATCGAGGCGGCTAGGAGGGAGGTAACAAT
GACTGAAATAATTATAGAAGCTGTAGAAAAAAGTATATAGACATATATATGCTTATATGTCTTAACTTAA
TGTTTTTGTTTATTAAAGCAAGGATGCTTAATGTTAAGCAGGATCAAATACTATTCATCACGTTTCTTGA
TCAGACTTATAACTAAATTTTAGTGTAGTACAAATCATATAAACATATAGGAATATGTATGTTTATATTT
TGGTCCTACCAATCATTTCATCTATAGCGATTTGAAAATAATCTGCCAGTTTTACTATAACTTTAATACT
TAAAGTCCTATTATCACTATTTGTATTAATAAAATGAGTAATGGTACTACTACCTACTCTGCAATTTTTT
TCCAATATATACTCTGTAATGTTAAGTTGCTGTATTTTTGTTTTAAGAAAAGAGAATAAGTTATTATTAA
TATCATTTAAAGTTAAAGATACATATAATTGATATTTTTTTGTATTTTTTATAAATTTTGTGCGACCAAG
TACTTCATCTATATCACATTCAAAGAATGTTGCAATTATAAGAATAGTGATGATATTAGGATTAAGTAAA
ATTGCGTTTAGGAGTTTGCTAATAGTAGATCGCGATAAAGATGTTCCTAATACCAAATCTTTTTGTTGTA
TTTTATAAGCTTTAATTTTTTGACTTAAAAATTTTTGTATCCTTAGTGCAATATCCATAAATAACTCAAA
ATATCATACAAATAGTTTCTGAATGCCAAAAACTATTTTCTTGACACATTTCTTGACACACCAAAAATAT
ATTTAACAAAGTAGAAGTATGAGGTAGTGGATTGAGCTGATAATAAAGTACAAACTATCTTATAAAAAGA
AAAACCAATAAACACTCAAATTTTGGACAAGGAGCGTGTTGACTGGTGATTAAAGTCACCCAAACTGCAA
GATTAGTTCACATATCTTATGACCCTAATGTTACGAGTTTTGTAGATCAAGCGTGCAATGCTGACAATGC
AGATCATGATAACCAATCCTCATCAAAATTACCTACCGCTAAAACAATCACAGTGCTAATCAGTTTTTTA
AAACTCAGCAAATATGACGATGAGTGGTTAAGAGTAGGGAAGCAACTACTGCTACTGCAAAGACCTACAG
ATAAGCGAAGATGCTATAGGTCAGTTTTATTATGTTTTAAGTCAGTAATCAAAACCCATTCTGATAATTA
CGTAGCATATTACTTTAGCGGTATAACATTATGTTTGCTTGGAAGTTATGACGAAGCAATAAAGATGTTT
GATATGAGTCTTCGCTATAACAAAGAAAAAAGCACTGCTCTTGTACATACATTTATCTGAGGTATCAAGC
ATCAMAGAGGGCATCAGACTTGCTACAGGAAATAATAACAGTGGTAATAGTGATTGATGCACCCATGCAG
AAATGTTTTTTGTTAAATAACGAGAGTTTAACAGTGAATGAGGGTCCTAGACAAGCTAGAGAGGAAAATC
ATTAAAAAACTTCAAAGATACAAAATAGATGGGGTAGGGAAAATTAGTGCGACTAATCACAAACAACGTT
CACCCAAAGGTAAAATATTGGCATCAGCAGAACAAGAAAAATGGGGTAGATATTTTGAACTAGGGATGTA
TTGGCACGGAAGAGAAGAGGGAAATCATAAAGAATTAATATATTTGAGAAGGTGCTTGCAGCTAAATCCC
GAGAATGAACCAGCAAATTGTTATGTGGGGATGATACTGCAAAAGCAAGGCAGATATCATGAGAGCTTAG
CGGCTTACAGAAAAGCAATATCATTAAGACCTGAGCTAAAGGAATTAGACTCGAAGAATGCCCGACTTAA
AAAGATGTATGCTGAGGGGATCCTCTAGAGTCGACCTGCAGCTGCCGGGGATCCTCTAGAGGATCCGCAA
CAAGGCCAACACCGCTACGGAATGACATATAATCTATACATAAAAATATCATCTATGTTATTAATTATAA
TAGACATATTAAAAAAGTTGCGTTATAACACTTTTTAAGTGATTTAATTTTGATTAAGGTTTTACATATG
AGGGAAGCGGTGATCGCCGAAGTATCGACTCAACTATCAGAGGTAGTTGGCGTCATCGAGCGCCATCTCG
AACCGACGTTGCTGGCCGTACATTTGTACGGCTCCGCAGTGGATGGCGGCCTGAAGCCACACAGTGATAT
TGATTTGCTGGTTACGGTGACCGTAAGGCTTGATGAAACAACGCGGCGAGCTTTGATCAACGACCTTTTG
GAAACTTCGGCTTCCCCTGGAGAGAGCGAGATTCTCCGCGCTGTAGAAGTCACCATTGTTGTGCACGACG
ACATCATTCCGTGGCGTTATCCAGCTAAGCGCGAACTGCAATTTGGAGAATGGCAGCGCAATGACATTCT
TGCAGGTATCTTCGAGCCAGCCACGATCGACATTGATCTGGCTATCTTGCTGACAAAAGCAAGAGAACAT
AGCGTTGCCTTGGTAGGTCCAGCGGCGGAGGAACTCTTTGATCCGGTTCCTGAACAGGATCTATTTGAGG
CGCTAAATGAAACCTTAACGCTATGGAACTCGCCGCCCGACTGGGCTGGCGATGAGCGAAATGTAGTGCT
TACGTTGTCCCGCATTTGGTACAGCGCAGTAACCGGCAAAATCGCGCCGAAGGATGTCGCTGCCGACTGG
GCAATGGAGCGCCTGCCGGCCCAGTATCAGCCCGTCATACTTGAAGCTAGGCAGGCTTATCTTGGACAAG
AAGATCGCTTGGCCTCGCGCGCAGATCAGTTGGAAGAATTTGTTCACTACGTGAAAGGCGAGATCACCAA
GGTAGTCGGCAAATAAGTTAAGCAACCGTTCTATAATCATAAAAAAAGCCTATATAGTTTGACTATATAG
GCTTTTTTGCTTTATAATGTAGTTTTGAGAAGCGTCATTGCGAGGATCCTCTAGAGCAACAAGGCCAACA
CCGCTACGGAATGACATATAATCTATACATAAAAATATCATCTATGTTATTAATTATAATAGACATATTA
AAAAAGTTGCGTTATAACACTTTTTAAGTGATTTAATTTTGATTAAGGTTTACATATGGTATCAGAACTT
ATCAAAGAGAATATGCACATGAAACTATACATGGAAGGTACTGTCAATAATCATCATTTCAAATGTACTT
CTGAAGGTGAGGGCAAACCTTATGAGGGTACACAAACAATGAGAATTAAGGCAGTTGAAGGCGGACCATT
GCCGTTTGCTTTTGATATTCTAGCTACTTCGTTTATGTATGGGAGCAAAACGTTCATAAATCATACTCAA
GGTATTCCAGATTTCTTTAAACAGTCCTTTCCTGAAGGATTTACTTGGGAACGTGTAACTACGTATGAAG
ATGGTGGAGTATTAACCGCTACACAAGATACAAGTTTACAAGACGGCTGCTTAATCTATAATGTGAAAAT
ACGTGGTGTAAACTTCCCTTCTAACGGACCGGTTATGCAAAAGAAAACCCTGGGATGGGAAGCAAGTACG
GAAACTCTATATCCTGCTGATGGTGGATTAGAGGGTAGAGCAGATATGGCTTTAAAGTTAGTTGGTGGTG
GGCATCTTATATGTAATCTTAAAACAACTTATCGATCAAAGAAACCCGCTAAGAATTTGAAAATGCCAGG
CGTGTATTATGTAGATAGGAGATTAGAAAGAATCAAAGAAGCAGACAAAGAGACATACGTTGAACAGCAT
GAAGTAGCCGTTGCGCGTTATTGTGATCTTCCTAGCAAATTAGGGCATAGATGATTAGTCGACACAATCT
GCCCTTTCGAAAGATCCCAACGAAAAGCGTGACCACATGGTCCTTCTTGAGTTTGTAACTGCTGCTGGGA
TTACACATGGCATGGATGAGCTCTACAAATAAGGCTAATAAGCAACCGTTCTATAATCATAAAAAAAGCC
TATATAGTTTGACTATATAGGCTTTTTTGCTTTATAATGTAGTTTTGAGAAGCGTCATTGCGAGGATCCC
CAGCTTGCATGCCTGCAGGCATGCAAGCTTGAGTATTCTATAGTGTCACCTAAATAGCTTGGCGTAATCA
TGGTCATAGCTGTTTCCTGTGTGAAATTGTTATCCGCTCACAATTCCACACAACATACGAGCCGGAAGCA
TAAAGTGTAAAGCCTGGGGTGCCTAATGAGTGAGCTAACTCACATTAATTGCGTTGCGCTCACTGCCCGC
TTTCCAGTCGGGAAACCTGTCGTGCCAGCTGCATTAATGAATCGGCCAACGCGCGGGGAGAGGCGGTTTG
CGTATTGGGCGCTCTTCCGCTTCCTCGCTCACTGACTCGCTGCGCTCGGTCGTTCGGCTGCGGCGAGCGG
TATCAGCTCACTCAAAGGCGGTAATACGGTTATCCACAGAATCAGGGGATAACGCAGGAAAGAACATGTG
AGCAAAAGGCCAGCAAAAGGCCAGGAACCGTAAAAAGGCCGCGTTGCTGGCGTTTTTCCATAGGCTCCGC
CCCCCTGACGAGCATCACAAAAATCGACGCTCAAGTCAGAGGTGGCGAAACCCGACAGGACTATAAAGAT
ACCAGGCGTTTCCCCCTGGAAGCTCCCTCGTGCGCTCTCCTGTTCCGACCCTGCCGCTTACCGGATACCT
GTCCGCCTTTCTCCCTTCGGGAAGCGTGGCGCTTTCTCATAGCTCACGCTGTAGGTATCTCAGTTCGGTG
TAGGTCGTTCGCTCCAAGCTGGGCTGTGTGCACGAACCCCCCGTTCAGCCCGACCGCTGCGCCTTATCCG
GTAACTATCGTCTTGAGTCCAACCCGGTAAGACACGACTTATCGCCACTGGCAGCAGCCACTGGTAACAG
GATTAGCAGAGCGAGGTATGTAGGCGGTGCTACAGAGTTCTTGAAGTGGTGGCCTAACTACGGCTACACT
AGAAGAACAGTATTTGGTATCTGCGCTCTGCTGAAGCCAGTTACCTTCGGAAAAAGAGTTGGTAGCTCTT
GATCCGGCAAACAAACCACCGCTGGTAGCGGTGGTTTTTTTGTTTGCAAGCAGCAGATTACGCGCAGAAA
AAAAGGATCTCAAGAAGATCCTTTGATCTTTTCTACGGGGTCTGACGCTCAGTGGAACGAAAACTCACGT
TAAGGGATTTTGGTCATGAGATTATCAAAAAGGATCTTCACCTAGATCCTTTTAAATTAAAAATGAAGTT
TTAAATCAATCTAAAGTATATATGAGTAAACTTGGTCTGACAGTTACCAATGCTTAATCAGTGAGGCACC
TATCTCAGCGATCTGTCTATTTCGTTCATCCATAGTTGCCTGACTCCCCGTCGTGTAGATAACTACGATA
CGGGAGGGCTTACCATCTGGCCCCAGTGCTGCAATGATACCGCGAGACCCACGCTCACCGGCTCCAGATT
TATCAGCAATAAACCAGCCAGCCGGAAGGGCCGAGCGCAGAAGTGGTCCTGCAACTTTATCCGCCTCCAT
CCAGTCTATTAATTGTTGCCGGGAAGCTAGAGTAAGTAGTTCGCCAGTTAATAGTTTGCGCAACGTTGTT
GCCATTGCTACAGGCATCGTGGTGTCACGCTCGTCGTTTGGTATGGCTTCATTCAGCTCCGGTTCCCAAC
GATCAAGGCGAGTTACATGATCCCCCATGTTGTGCAAAAAAGCGGTTAGCTCCTTCGGTCCTCCGATCGT
TGTCAGAAGTAAGTTGGCCGCAGTGTTATCACTCATGGTTATGGCAGCACTGCATAATTCTCTTACTGTC
ATGCCATCCGTAAGATGCTTTTCTGTGACTGGTGAGTACTCAACCAAGTCATTCTGAGAATAGTGTATGC
GGCGACCGAGTTGCTCTTGCCCGGCGTCAATACGGGATAATACCGCGCCACATAGCAGAACTTTAAAAGT
GCTCATCATTGGAAAACGTTCTTCGGGGCGAAAACTCTCAAGGATCTTACCGCTGTTGAGATCCAGTTCG
ATGTAACCCACTCGTGCACCCAACTGATCTTCAGCATCTTTTACTTTCACCAGCGTTTCTGGGTGAGCAA
AAACAGGAAGGCAAAATGCCGCAAAAAAGGGAATAAGGGCGACACGGAAATGTTGAATACTCATACTCTT
CCTTTTTCAATATTATTGAAGCATTTATCAGGGTTATTGTCTCATGAGCGGATACATATTTGAATGTATT
TAGAAAAATAAACAAATAGGGGTTCCGCGCACATTTCCCCGAAAAGTGCCACCTGACGTCTAAGAAACCA
TTATTATCATGACATTAACCTATAAAAATAGGCGTATCACGAGGCCCTTTCGTCTCGCGCGTTTCGGTGA
TGACGGTGAAAACCTCTGACACATGCAGCTCCCGGAGACGGTCACAGCTTGTCTGTAAGCGGATGCCGGG
AGCAGACAAGCCCGTCAGGGCGCGTCAGCGGGTGTTGGCGGGTGTCGGGGCTGGCTTAACTATGCGGCAT
CAGAGCAGATTGTACTGAGAGTGCACCTGCGGTGTGAAATACCGCACAGATGCGTAAGGAGAAAATACCG
CATCAGGCGCCATTCGCCATTCAGGCTGCGCAACTGTTGGGAAGGGCGATCGGTGCGGGCCTCTTCGCTA
TTACGCCAGCTGGCGAAAGGGGGATGTGCTGCAAGGCGATTAAGTTGGGTAACGCCAGGGTTTTCCCAGT
CACGACGTTGTAAAACGACGGCCAGTGAATTGTAATACGACTCACTATA
Features (pLannotate 1.2.2; 19 found; start..end, strand, type, name):
      5..22      +  misc_feature   MCS (fragment): pUC18/19 multiple cloning site
   3294..3416    +  CDS            Y2821_BORBU (fragment): Protein predicted: Swiss-Prot protein existence level 4. From Borrelia burgdorferi (strain ATCC 35210 / B31 / CIP 102532 / DSM 4680).
   5966..5991    +  misc_feature   MCS (fragment): pUC18/19 multiple cloning site
   6158..6943    +  CDS            aadA: S3AD_SHIFL - Experimental evidence at protein level: Swiss-Prot protein existence level 1. Mediates bacterial resistance to the antibiotics streptomycin and spectinomycin. From Shigella flexneri.
   7196..7891    +  CDS            mKate2: mKate2 is a basic (constitutively fluorescent) red fluorescent protein published in 2009, derived from Entacmaea quadricolor. It is reported to be a rapidly-maturing monomer with moderate acid sensitivity.
   7898..8012    +  CDS            GFPuv (fragment): GFP variant optimized for excitation by UV light
   8132..8150    +  misc_feature   MCS (fragment): pUC18/19 multiple cloning site
   8157..8175    -  promoter       SP6 promoter: promoter for bacteriophage SP6 RNA polymerase
   8215..8237    -  protein_bind   lac operator (fragment): The lac repressor binds to the lac operator to inhibit transcription in E. coli. This inhibition can be relieved by adding lactose or isopropyl-β-D-thiogalactopyranoside (IPTG). lac repressor encoded by lacI
   8241..8271    -  promoter       lac promoter: promoter for the E. coli lac operon
   8286..8307    -  protein_bind   CAP binding site: CAP binding activates transcription in the presence of cAMP. E. coli catabolite activator protein
   8320..8412    -  CDS            lacI (fragment): lac repressor; lacI; The lac repressor binds to the lac operator to inhibit transcription in E. coli. This inhibition can be relieved by adding lactose or isopropyl-β-D-thiogalactopyranoside (IPTG).
   8595..9183    -  rep_origin     ori: high-copy-number ColE1/pMB1/pBR322/pUC origin of replication
   9354..10214   -  CDS            AmpR: β-lactamase; bla; confers resistance to ampicillin, carbenicillin, and related antibiotics
  10215..10319   -  promoter       AmpR promoter: bla
  10414..10449   +  CDS            rop (fragment): Rop protein, which maintains plasmids at low copy number; rop
  10551..10647   +  misc_feature   bom (fragment): basis of mobility region from pBR322
  10653..10810   -  CDS            lacZα (fragment): LacZα fragment of β-galactosidase; lacZ fragment
  10813..2       +  promoter       T7 promoter (across the origin): promoter for bacteriophage T7 RNA polymerase
