[The description below was written by a language model from this plasmid's Addgene catalogue record and pLannotate feature annotations shown in this document.]
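Description:
pRAM18dSFA[MCS] is an empty-backbone shuttle vector of about 10.8 kb, built on the Promega cloning plasmid pGEM-3Z and intended for the transformation of Rickettsia species. The pGEM-3Z portion supplies what is needed for propagation in E. coli: a high-copy ColE1/pUC-type origin of replication and a β-lactamase gene with its own promoter for ampicillin selection. It also carries the usual remnants of that backbone, including flanking T7 and SP6 phage promoters, the lac promoter/operator region and a lacZα fragment. Pieces of the pUC18/19-type polylinker appear at several positions, consistent with restriction-enzyme assembly of the inserted segments and with the multiple cloning site indicated in the name.

The rickettsia-facing payload is a selection and reporter cassette comprising aadA, which confers resistance to spectinomycin and streptomycin, followed by the red fluorescent protein mKate2. Transformants can therefore be both selected with antibiotic and tracked visually. A short GFPuv fragment just downstream of mKate2 is probably a leftover from an earlier reporter version rather than a functional gene. The promoters driving aadA and mKate2 are not annotated, so the record does not state what controls them.

A stretch of nearly 6 kb between the first two polylinker fragments is essentially unannotated, apart from a weak match to a predicted Borrelia protein. Since the associated publication describes the development of shuttle vectors for diverse Rickettsia species, this region may carry sequences that support plasmid maintenance in rickettsiae, but neither the feature table nor the catalogue fields identify it. The vector serves as a recipient for genes of interest to be cloned into the MCS and introduced into rickettsiae.
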