Addgene plasmid #84685: pRAM18dSFA[MCS]
Purpose: (Empty Backbone) Can be used for the transformation of rickettsia
Depositing lab: Ulrike Munderloh. Depositing organization: University of Minnesota. Publication: Development of shuttle vectors for transformation of diverse Rickettsia species. Burkhardt NY, Baldridge GD, Williamson PC, Billingsley PM, Heu CC, Felsheim RF, Kurtti TJ, Munderloh UG. PLoS One. 2011;6(12):e29511. doi: 10.1371/journal.pone.0029511. Epub 2011 Dec 21. PubMed 22216299.
Backbone
  Vector backbone: pGEM-3Z
  Backbone manufacturer: Promega
  Vector type: Bacterial Expression
  Selectable markers: Spectinomycin and Streptomycin, mKate
Growth in bacteria
  Bacterial resistance: Ampicillin, 100 μg/mL
  Growth temperature: 37°C
  Growth strain: NEB Stable
  Copy number: High Copy
Gene/Insert
  Cloning method: Restriction Enzyme
  Sequencing primers: 5′ M13-F20
Terms and licenses: Academic/Nonprofit Terms; Industry Terms: Not Available to Industry
How to cite: pRAM18dSFA[MCS] was a gift from Ulrike Munderloh (Addgene plasmid # 84685 ; http://n2t.net/addgene:84685 ; RRID:Addgene_84685)
