>Addgene plasmid #84685 | pRAM18dSFA[MCS] | addgene partial sequence | sequence record 164147 | SP6 5'-ATTTAGGTGACACTATAG-3'
TGCAAGCTGGGGATCCTCGCAATGACGCTTCTCAAAACTACATTATAAAGCAAAAAAGCCTATATAGTCA
AACTATATAGGCTTTTTTTATGATTATAGAACGGTTGCTTATTAGCCTTATTTGTAGAGCTCATCCATGC
CATGTGTAATCCCAGCAGCAGTTACAAACTCAAGAAGGACCATGTGGTCACGCTTTTCGTTGGGATCTTT
CGAAAGGGCAGATTGTGTCGACTAATCATCTATGCCCTAATTTGCTAGGAAGATCACAATAACGCGCAAC
GGCTACTTCATGCTGTTCAACGTATGTCTCTTTGTCTGCTTCTTTGATTCTTTCTAATCTCCTATCTACA
TAATACACGCCTGGCATTTTCAAATTCTTAGCGGGTTTCTTTGATCGATAAGTTGTTTTAAGATTACATA
TAAGATGCCCACCACCAACTAACTTTAAAGCCATATCTGCTCTACCCTCTAATCCACCATCAGCAGGATA
TAGAGTTTCCGTACTTGCTTCCCATCCCAGGGTTTTCTTTTGCATAACCGGTCCGTTAGAAGGGAAGTTT
ACACCACGTATTTTCACATTATAGATTAAGCAGCCGTCTTGTAAACTTGTATCTTGTGTAGCGGTTAATA
CTCCACCATCTTCATACGTAGTTACACGTTCCCAAGTAAATCCTTCAGGAAAGGACTGTTTAAAGAAATC
TGGAATACCTTGAGTATGATTTATGAACGTTTTGCTCCCATACATAAACGAAGTAGCTAGAATATCAAAA
GCAAACGGCAATGGTCCGCCTTCAACTG
