>Addgene plasmid #84685 | pRAM18dSFA[MCS] | addgene partial sequence | sequence record 165229 | Spect-F 5'-cagcccgtcatacttgaagc-3'
GATCACCAAGGTAGTCGGCAAATAAGTTAAGCAACCGTTCTATAATCATAAAAAAAGCCTATATAGTTTG
ACTATATAGGCTTTTTTGCTTTATAATGTAGTTTTGAGAAGCGTCATTGCGAGGATCCTCTAGAGCAACA
AGGCCAACACCGCTACGGAATGACATATAATCTATACATAAAAATATCATCTATGTTATTAATTATAATA
GACATATTAAAAAAGTTGCGTTATAACACTTTTTAAGTGATTTAATTTTGATTAAGGTTTACATATGGTA
TCAGAACTTATCAAAGAGAATATGCACATGAAACTATACATGGAAGGTACTGTCAATAATCATCATTTCA
AATGTACTTCTGAAGGTGAGGGCAAACCTTATGAGGGTACACAAACAATGAGAATTAAGGCAGTTGAAGG
CGGACCATTGCCGTTTGCTTTTGATATTCTAGCTACTTCGTTTATGTATGGGAGCAAAACGTTCATAAAT
CATACTCAAGGTATTCCAGATTTCTTTAAACAGTCCTTTCCTGAAGGATTTACTTGGGAACGTGTAACTA
CGTATGAAGATGGTGGAGTATTAACCGCTACACAAGATACAAGTTTACAAGACGGCTGCTTAATCTATAA
TGTGAAAATACGTGGTGTAAACTTCCC
