>Addgene plasmid #84685 | pRAM18dSFA[MCS] | addgene partial sequence | sequence record 165231 | pRS-marker 5'-cggcatcagagcagattgta-3'
GCGCCATTCGCCATTCAGGCTGCGCAACTGTTGGGAAGGGCGATCGGTGCGGGCCTCTTCGCTATTACGC
CAGCTGGCGAAAGGGGGATGTGCTGCAAGGCGATTAAGTTGGGTAACGCCAGGGTTTTCCCAGTCACGAC
GTTGTAAAACGACGGCCAGTGAATTGTAATACGACTCACTATAGGGCGAATTCGAGCTCGGTACCTAAGG
ACATAGTCGCTAGCAAGCGGCCGCATTTAAATCCGCGGCCTAGGTCCCGGGTACCCTCAGCATACATCTT
TTTAAGTCGGGCATTCTCCGATTCTAATGCCTTTAGCTTGGTAATCATCGGTAAATCCATACCTCCATAC
CTTGATCTCTATATAGACATAATTTGGCTGTCACTATGCTTTGATATAGTCATTTTACAGAATCTCCTTT
TTTGTTATTAGAAAATTCTACTCTTCTTGTCGATTTTGTTTTAGGGAGGATTACCTTCTCTTATGTTTTT
GATCCTGTGTTTTCACTTACTTTGACTATAATTTTTTAACTAATATCCATACTCCACTCTCTTAACCCCT
GCACTAGAGCCAAGCCTCTGTATAACATGAGAGTAATTATTACGCACCCAATCCGCAATAAATCTTGCTG
GCATTGTAAACTTTAGTGTAGAAGTATCATTGCACTCCTTCACTACTGCTTTTTCAAACCAAGCTGTATA
CATAGCTTCTCCTAACTCTTCAATTAATCCTTGTCTGATATGATGCCATGCTGTATTTGCTTC
